>Addgene plasmid #185969 | pNB_EA_R3tdTomatoi2 | addgene full sequence | sequence record 370632 | Addgene NGS Result
AGACGTCAGGTGGCACTTTTCGGGGAAATGTGCGCGGAACCCCTATTTGTTTATTTTTCTAAATACATTC
AAATATGTATCCGCTCATGAGACAATAACCCTGATAAATGCTTCAATAATATTGAAAAAGGAAGAGTATG
AGTATTCAACATTTCCGTGTCGCCCTTATTCCCTTTTTTGCGGCATTTTGCCTTCCTGTTTTTGCTCACC
CAGAAACGCTGGTGAAAGTAAAAGATGCTGAAGATCAGTTGGGTGCACGAGTGGGTTACATCGAACTGGA
TCTCAACAGCGGTAAGATCCTTGAGAGTTTTCGCCCCGAAGAACGTTTTCCAATGATGAGCACTTTTAAA
GTTCTGCTATGTGGCGCGGTATTATCCCGTATTGACGCCGGGCAAGAGCAACTCGGTCGCCGCATACACT
ATTCTCAGAATGACTTGGTTGAGTACTCACCAGTCACAGAAAAGCATCTTACGGATGGCATGACAGTAAG
AGAATTATGCAGTGCTGCCATAACCATGAGTGATAACACTGCGGCCAACTTACTTCTGACAACGATCGGA
GGACCGAAGGAGCTAACCGCTTTTTTGCACAACATGGGGGATCATGTAACTCGCCTTGATCGTTGGGAAC
CGGAGCTGAATGAAGCCATACCAAACGACGAGCGTGACACCACGATGCCTGTAGCAATGGCAACAACGTT
GCGCAAACTATTAACTGGCGAACTACTTACTCTAGCTTCCCGGCAACAATTAATAGACTGGATGGAGGCG
GATAAAGTTGCAGGACCACTTCTGCGCTCGGCCCTTCCGGCTGGCTGGTTTATTGCTGATAAATCTGGAG
CCGGTGAGCGTGGGTCTCGCGGTATCATTGCAGCACTGGGGCCAGATGGTAAGCCCTCCCGTATCGTAGT
TATCTACACGACGGGGAGTCAGGCAACTATGGATGAACGAAATAGACAGATCGCTGAGATAGGTGCCTCA
CTGATTAAGCATTGGTAACTGTCAGACCAAGTTTACGAGCTCGCTTGGACTCCTGTTGATAGATCCAGTA
ATGACCTCAGAACTCCATCTGGATTTGTTCAGAACGCTCGGTTGCCGCCGGGCGTTTTTTATTGGTGAGA
ATCCAAGCACTAGTCATGACCAAAATCCCTTAACGTGAGTTTTCGTTCCACTGAGCGTCAGACCCCGTAG
AAAAGATCAAAGGATCTTCTTGAGATCCTTTTTTTCTGCGCGTAATCTGCTGCTTGCAAACAAAAAAACC
ACCGCTACCAGCGGTGGTTTGTTTGCCGGATCAAGAGCTACCAACTCTTTTTCCGAAGGTAACTGGCTTC
AGCAGAGCGCAGATACCAAATACTGTCCTTCTAGTGTAGCCGTAGTTAGGCCACCACTTCAAGAACTCTG
TAGCACCGCCTACATACCTCGCTCTGCTAATCCTGTTACCAGTGGCTGCTGCCAGTGGCGATAAGTCGTG
TCTTACCGGGTTGGACTCAAGACGATAGTTACCGGATAAGGCGCAGCGGTCGGGCTGAACGGGGGGTTCG
TGCACACAGCCCAGCTTGGAGCGAACGACCTACACCGAACTGAGATACCTACAGCGTGAGCTATGAGAAA
GCGCCACGCTTCCCGAAGGGAGAAAGGCGGACAGGTATCCGGTAAGCGGCAGGGTCGGAACAGGAGAGCG
CACGAGGGAGCTTCCAGGGGGAAACGCCTGGTATCTTTATAGTCCTGTCGGGTTTCGCCACCTCTGACTT
GAGCGTCGATTTTTGTGATGCTCGTCAGGGGGGCGGAGCCTATGGAAAAACGCCAGCAACGCGGCCTTTT
TACGGTTCCTGGCCTTTTGCTGGCCTTTTGCTCACATGTTCTTTCCTGCGTTATCCCCTGATTCTGTGGA
TAACCGTATTACCGCCTTTGAGTGAGCTGATACCGCTCGCCGCAGCCGAACGGTTGTTTTGGAGCACGGA
ACTGCAGTTCTACCAGGATCCTGGTAACTCGAGTAACACCGTGCGTGTTGACTATTTTACCTCTGGCGGT
GATAATGGTTGCATGTACGAATTCACAGCAGACGAGAAAGGTACCGGTCGCCACCATGGTGAGCAAGGGC
GAGGAGGTCATCAAAGAGTTCATGCGCTTCAAGGTGCGCATGGAGGGCTCCATGAACGGCCACGAGTTCG
AGATCGAGGGCGAGGGCGAGGGCCGCCCCTACGAGGGCACCCAGACCGCCAAGCTGAAGGTGACCAAGGG
CGGCCCCCTGCCCTTCGCCTGGGACATCCTGTCCCCCCAGTTCATGTACGGCTCCAAGGCGTACGTGAAG
CACCCCGCCGACATCCCCGATTACAAGAAGCTGTCCTTCCCCGAGGGCTTCAAGTGGGAGCGCGTGATGA
ACTTCGAGGACGGCGGTCTGGTGACCGTGACCCAGGACTCCTCCCTGCAGGACGGCACGCTGATCTACAA
GGTGAAGATGCGCGGCACCAACTTCCCCCCCGACGGCCCCGTAATGCAGAAGAAGACCATGGGCTGGGAG
GCCTCCACCGAGCGCCTGTACCCCCGCGACGGCGTGCTGAAGGGCGAGATCCACCAGGCCCTGAAGCTGA
AGGACGGCGGCCACTACCTGGTGGAGTTCAAGACCATCTACATGGCCAAGAAGCCCGTGCAACTGCCCGG
CTACTACTACGTGGACACCAAGCTGGACATCACCTCCCACAACGAGGACTACACCATCGTGGAACAGTAC
GAGCGCTCCGAGGGCCGCCACCACCTGTTCCTGGGGCATGGCACCGGCAGCACCGGCAGCGGCAGCTCCG
GCACCGCCTCCTCCGAGGACAACAACATGGCCGTCATCAAAGAGTTCATGCGCTTCAAGGTGCGCATGGA
GGGCTCCATGAACGGCCACGAGTTCGAGATCGAGGGCGAGGGCGAGGGCCGCCCCTACGAGGGCACCCAG
ACCGCCAAGCTGAAGGTGACCAAGGGCGGCCCCCTGCCCTTCGCCTGGGACATCCTGTCCCCCCAGTTCA
TGTACGGCTCCAAGGCGTACGTGAAGCACCCCGCCGACATCCCCGATTACAAGAAGCTGTCCTTCCCCGA
GGGCTTCAAGTGGGAGCGCGTGATGAACTTCGAGGACGGCGGTCTGGTGACCGTGACCCAGGACTCCTCC
CTGCAGGACGGCACGCTGATCTACAAGGTGAAGATGCGCGGCACCAACTTCCCCCCCGACGGCCCCGTAA
TGCAGAAGAAGACCATGGGCTGGGAGGCCTCCACCGAGCGCCTGTACCCCCGCGACGGCGTGCTGAAGGG
CGAGATCCACCAGGCCCTGAAGCTGAAGGACGGCGGCCACTACCTGGTGGAGTTCAAGACCATCTACATG
GCCAAGAAGCCCGTGCAACTGCCCGGCTACTACTACGTGGACACCAAGCTGGACATCACCTCCCACAACG
AGGACTACACCATCGTGGAACAGTACGAGCGCTCCGAGGGCCGCCACCACCTGTTCCTGTACGGCATGGA
CGAGCTGTACAAGTAGGCGGCCGCGACTCTAGAGGCATCAAATAAAACGAAAGGCTCAGTCGAAAGACTG
GGCCTTTCGTTTTATCTGTTGTTTGTCGGTGAACGCTCTCCTGAGTAGGACAAATCCGCCGCCCTAGACC
TAGGAACAAATGCGAGATCTTGATGTTGGCGTCTTCGTTGTCGACTGTTCGTCTTCGTCCCAGT
Features (pLannotate 1.2.2; 6 found; start..end, strand, type, name):
     33..137     +  promoter       AmpR promoter: bla
    138..998     +  CDS            AmpR: β-lactamase; bla; confers resistance to ampicillin, carbenicillin, and related antibiotics
   1028..1122    +  terminator     lambda t0 terminator: transcription terminator from phage lambda
   1210..1798    +  rep_origin     ori: high-copy-number ColE1/pMB1/pBR322/pUC origin of replication
   2086..3516    +  CDS            tdTomato: tandem dimeric (pseudo-monomeric) derivative of DsRed (Shaner et al., 2004) mammalian codon-optimized
   3539..3625    +  terminator     rrnB T1 terminator: Escherichia coli rrnB; transcription terminator T1 from the E. coli rrnB gene
