[The description below was written by a language model from this plasmid's Addgene catalogue record and pLannotate feature annotations shown in this document.]
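Description:
pNB_EA_R3tdTomatoi2 is a small synthetic-biology expression plasmid for Escherichia coli, built on a pZ-series modular backbone and recorded at about 3.7 kb. It is maintained in DH5alpha as a high-copy plasmid through a ColE1/pUC-type origin of replication. Selection is with ampicillin via a β-lactamase gene driven by its own bla promoter. A phage lambda t0 terminator lies downstream of the resistance gene and insulates the rest of the plasmid from read-through transcription.

The payload is a reporter cassette in which the phage lambda PR promoter drives tdTomato, a tandem-dimeric, pseudo-monomeric red fluorescent derivative of DsRed. Translation starts from an optimized ribosome binding site designated i2, and the E. coli rrnB T1 terminator closes the transcription unit. The automated annotation detects the tdTomato coding sequence (matched to a mammalian codon-optimized version) and the terminator. It does not call the PR promoter or the RBS, which presumably lie in the unannotated stretch between the origin and the reporter. The listed insert size of roughly 1.1 kb is shorter than the annotated tdTomato reading frame alone, so that catalogue figure should be treated with caution.

The cassette was inserted between AatII and PciI sites and is described as sitting in the reverse orientation within a "network brick", the modular unit format used to assemble multi-part genetic circuits. According to the record, the plasmid comes from work on synthetic genetic logic devices in E. coli, including an IMPLY gate and a two-input, two-output circuit responding to environmental chemical signals. In that context it likely serves as a fluorescent output or characterization module with tuned RBS strength. The record does not specify which repressor or inputs regulate PR here.
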