Addgene plasmid #185969: pNB_EA_R3tdTomatoi2
Purpose: Expresses tdTomato from PR promoter with optimized RBS (i2) in E.coli Dh5alpha cell. The construct is in reverse direction network brick.
Depositing lab: Sangram Bagh. Depositing organization: Saha Institute of Nuclear Physics. Publication: Processing two environmental chemical signals with a synthetic genetic IMPLY gate, a 2-input-2-output integrated logic circuit, and a process pipeline to optimize its systems chemistry in Escherichia coli. Mukhopadhyay S, Sarkar K, Srivastava R, Pal A, Bagh S. Biotechnol Bioeng. 2020 May;117(5):1502-1512. doi: 10.1002/bit.27286. Epub 2020 Feb 7. PubMed 31981217.
Backbone
  Vector backbone: Pz
  Backbone manufacturer: expressys.
  Backbone size w/o insert (bp): 1856
  Total vector size (bp): 3693
  Modifications to backbone: Insertion of Pr i2 tdTomato cassette in reverse direction in network brick
  Vector type: Synthetic Biology
Growth in bacteria
  Bacterial resistance: Ampicillin, 100 μg/mL
  Growth temperature: 37°C
  Growth strain: DH5alpha
  Copy number: High Copy
Gene/Insert
  Gene/Insert name: Pr-i2rbs-tdTomato cassette in reverse direction in Network Brick
  Species: Synthetic
  Insert size (bp): 1102
  Promoter: PR
  Cloning method: Restriction Enzyme; 5′ cloning site AatII (unknown if destroyed); 3′ cloning site PciI (unknown if destroyed)
  Sequencing primers: 5′ TACTGGGACGAAGACGAACA; 3′ GTTGTTTTGGAGCACGGAAC
Terms and licenses: Academic/Nonprofit Terms; Industry Terms: Not Available to Industry
How to cite: pNB_EA_R3tdTomatoi2 was a gift from Sangram Bagh (Addgene plasmid # 185969 ; http://n2t.net/addgene:185969 ; RRID:Addgene_185969)
